>Addgene plasmid #207084 | NBS1-Halo HRD | addgene full sequence | sequence record 471046 | Addgene NGS Result
G
[124 nt withheld, positions 2-125]
C
[91 nt withheld, positions 127-217]
A
[49 nt withheld, positions 219-267]
CCTTTGACGTTGGAGTCCACGTTCTT
[37 nt withheld, positions 294-330]
ACCCTATCTCGGTCTATTCTTTTGATTTATAAGGGATTTTGCCGATTTCGGCCTATTGGTTAAAAAATGA
GCTGATTTAACAAAAATTTAACGCGAATTTTAACAAAATATTAACGCTTACAATTTAGGTGGCACTTTTC
GGGGAAATGTGCGCGGAACCCCTATTTGTTTATTTTTCTAAATACATTCAAATATGTATCCGCTCATGAG
ACAATAACCCTGATAAATGCTTCAATAATATTGAAAAAGGAAGAGTATGAGTATTCAACATTTCCGTGTC
GCCCTTATTCCCTTTTTTGCGGCATTTTGCCTTCCTGTTTTTGCTCACCCAGAAACGCTGGTGAAAGTAA
AAGATGCTGAAGATCAGTTGGGTGCACGAGTGGGTTACATCGAACTGGATCTCAACAGCGGTAAGATCCT
TGAGAGTTTTCGCCCCGAAGAACGTTTTCCAATGATGAGCACTTTTAAAGTTCTGCTATGTGGCGCGGTA
TTATCCCGTATTGACGCCGGGCAAGAGCAACTCGGTCGCCGCATACACTATTCTCAGAATGACTTGGTTG
AGTACTCACCAGTCACAGAAAAGCATCTTACGGATGGCATGACAGTAAGAGAATTATGCAGTGCTGCCAT
AACCATGAGTGATAACACTGCGGCCAACTTACTTCTGACAACGATCGGAGGACCGAAGGAGCTAACCGCT
TTTTTGCACAACATGGGGGATCATGTAACTCGCCTTGATCGTTGGGAACCGGAGCTGAATGAAGCCATAC
CAAACGACGAGCGTGACACCACGATGCCTGTAGCAATGGCAACAACGTTGCGCAAACTATTAACTGGCGA
ACTACTTACTCTAGCTTCCCGGCAACAATTAATAGACTGGATGGAGGCGGATAAAGTTGCAGGACCACTT
CTGCGCTCGGCCCTTCCGGCTGGCTGGTTTATTGCTGATAAATCTGGAGCCGGTGAGCGTGGGTCTCGCG
GTATCATTGCAGCACTGGGGCCAGATGGTAAGCCCTCCCGTATCGTAGTTATCTACACGACGGGGAGTCA
GGCAACTATGGATGAACGAAATAGACAGATCGCTGAGATAGGTGCCTCACTGATTAAGCATTGGTAACTG
TCAGACCAAGTTTACTCATATATACTTTAGATTGATTTAAAACTTCATTTTTAATTTAAAAGGATCTAGG
TGAAGATCCTTTTTGATAATCTCATGACCAAAATCCCTTAACGTGAGTTTTCGTTCCACTGAGCGTCAGA
CCCCGTAGAAAAGATCAAAGGATCTTCTTGAGATCCTTTTTTTCTGCGCGTAATCTGCTGCTTGCAAACA
AAAAAACCACCGCTACCAGCGGTGGTTTGTTTGCCGGATCAAGAGCTACCAACTCTTTTTCCGAAGGTAA
CTGGCTTCAGCAGAGCGCAGATACCAAATACTGTTCTTCTAGTGTAGCCGTAGTTAGGCCACCACTTCAA
GAACTCTGTAGCACCGCCTACATACCTCGCTCTGCTAATCCTGTTACCAGTGGCTGCTGCCAGTGGCGAT
AAGTCGTGTCTTACCGGGTTGGACTCAAGACGATAGTTACCGGATAAGGCGCAGCGGTCGGGCTGAACGG
GGGGTTCGTGCACACAGCCCAGCTTGGAGCGAACGACCTACACCGAACTGAGATACCTACAGCGTGAGCT
ATGAGAAAGCGCCACGCTTCCCGAAGGGAGAAAGGCGGACAGGTATCCGGTAAGCGGCAGGGTCGGAACA
GGAGAGCGCACGAGGGAGCTTCCAGGGGGAAACGCCTGGTATCTTTATAGTCCTGTCGGGTTTCGCCACC
TCTGACTTGAGCGTCGATTTTTGTGATGCTCGTCAGGGGGGCGGAGCCTATGGAAAAACGCCAGCAACGC
GGCCTTTTTACGGTTCCTGGCCTTTTGCTGGCCTTTTGCTCACATGTTCTTTCCTGCGTTATCCCCTGAT
TCTGTGGATAACCGTATTACCGCCTTTGAGTGAGCTGATACCGCTCGCCGCAGCCGAACGACCGAGCGCA
GCGAGTCAGTGAGCGAGGAAGCGGAAGAGCGCCTGATGCGGTATTTTCTCCTTACGCATCTGTGCGGTAT
TTCACACCGCATAGACCAGCCGCGTAACCTGGCAAAATCGGTTACGGTTGAGTAATAAATGGATGCCCTG
CGTAAGCGGGTGTGGGCGGACAATAAAGTCTTAAACTGAACAAAATAGATCTAAACTATGACAATAAAGT
CTTAAACTAGACAGAATAGTTGTAAACTGAAATCAGTCCAGTTATGCTGTGAAAAAGCATACTGGACTTT
TGTTATGGCTAAAGCAAACTCTTCATTTTCTGAAGTGCAAATTGCCCGTCGTATTAAAGAGGGGCGTGGC
CAAGGGCATGGTAAAGACTATATTCGCGGCGTTGTGACAATTTACCGAACAACTCCGCGGCCGGGAAGCC
GATCTCGGCTTGAACGAATTGTTAGGTGGCGGTACTTGGGTCGATATCAAAGTGCATCACTTCTTCCCGT
ATGCCCAACTTTGTATAGAGAGCCACTGCGGGATCGTCACCGTAATCTGCTTGCACGTAGATCACATAAG
CACCAAGCGCGTTGGCCTCATGCTTGAGGAGATTGATGAGCGCGGTGGCAATGCCCTGCCTCCGGTGCTC
GCCGGAGACTGCGAGATCATAGATATAGATCTCACTACGCGGCTGCTCAAACTTGGGCAGAACGTAAGCC
GCGAGAGCGCCAACAACCGCTTCTTGGTCGAAGGCAGCAAGCGCGATGAATGTCTTACTACGGAGCAAGT
TCCCGAGGTAATCGGAGTCCGGCTGATGTTGGGAGTAGGTGGCTACGTCTCCGAACTCACGACCGAAAAG
ATCAAGAGCAGCCCGCATGGATTTGACTTGGTCAGGGCCGAGCCTACATGTGCGAATGATGCCCATACTT
GAGCCACCTAACTTTGTTTTAGGGCGACTGCCCTGCTGCGTAACATCGTTGCTGCTGCGTAACATCGTTG
CTGCTCCATAACATCAAACATCGACCCACGGCGTAACGCGCTTGCTGCTTGGATGCCCGAGGCATAGACT
GTACAAAAAAACAGTCATAACAAGCCATGAAAACCGCCACTGCGCCGTTACCACCGCTGCGTTCGGTCAA
GGTTCTGGACCAGTTGCGTGAGCGCATACGCTACTTGCATTACAGTTTACGAACCGAACAGGCTTATGTC
AACTGGGTTCGTGCCTTCATCCGTTTCCACGGTGTGCGTCACCCGGCAACCTTGGGCAGCAGCGAAGTCG
AGGCATTTCTGTCCTGGCTGGCGAACGAGCGCAAGGTTTCGGTCTCCACGCATCGTCAGGCATTGGCGGC
CTTGCTGTTCTTCTACGGCAAGGTGCTGTGCACGGATCTGCCCTTGCTTCAGGAGATCGGTAGACCTCGG
CCGTCGCGGCGCTTGCCGGTGGTGCTGACCCCGGATGAAGTGGTTCGCATCCTCGGTTTTCTGGAAGGCG
AGCATCGTTTGTTCGCCCAGGACTCTAGCTATAGTTCTAGTGGTTGGCTACGTACCCGTAGTGGCTATGG
CAGGGCTTGCCGCCCCGACGTTGGCTGCGAGCCCTGGGCCTTCACCCGAACTTGGGGGTTGGGGTGGGGA
AAAGGAAGAAACGCGGGCGTATTGGTCCCAATGGGGTCTCGGTGGGGTATCGACAGAGTGCCAGCCCTGG
GACCGAACCCCGCGTTTATGAACAAACGACCCAACACCCGTGCGTTTTATTCTGTCTTTTTATTGCCGTC
ATAGCGCGGGTTCCTTCCGGTATTGTCTCCTTCCGTGTTTCAGTTAGCCTCCCCCATCTCCCGGTACCGC
ATGCTATGCATCAGCTGCTAGCACCATGGCTCGAGATCCCGGGTGATCAAGTCTTCGTCGAGTGATTGTA
AATAAAATGTAATTTACAGTATAGTATTTTAATTAATATACAAATGATTTGATAATAATTCTTATTTAAC
TATAATATATTGTGTTGGGTTGAATTAAAGGTCCGTATACTCCGGAATATTAATAGATCATGGAGATAAT
TAAAATGATAACCATCTCGCAAATAAATAAGTATTTTACTGTTTTCGTAACAGTTTTGTAATAAAAAAAC
CTATAAATATTCCGGATTATTCATACCGTCCCACCATCGGGCGCGGATCCCGGTCCGAAGCGCGCGGAAT
TCAAAGGCCTACGTCGACGAGCTCACTAGTCGCGGCCGCTTTCGAATCTAGAGCCTGCAGTCTCGACAAG
CTTGTCGAGAAGTACTAGAGGATCATAATCAGCCATACCACATTTGTAGAGGTTTTACTTGCTTTAAAAA
ACCTCCCACACCTCCCCCTGAACCTGAAACATAAAATGAATGCAATTGTTGTTGTTGGCGGATTACGAGG
TCAGGAGTTCAACACTAGCCTGGCCAGCATGGAGAAACCCCGTCTCTACTAAAAATACAAAAATTAGCCA
GGCGTGGTGGCATGCACCTGTAATCCCAGCTACTCAGGAGGCTGAGGCAGGAGAATCGCTTGAACCCAGG
AGGCGGAGGCTGCGTGAGCCAAGATCGCGCCACTGCACTCCAGAGAGAGACTCCATCTCAAAAAAAAAAA
AAAAAAAGTGTTGACAGACAATACTGGTTTTTCATTAGTCAAATGAGATGGGTTGTTCAGCCATATTTGT
TTAACTGCTGTAGGAGAAAATGTTGTAAAGTGCTAATTACATTTAAGTAGATTATGCTCTTTTGTGCAAA
TGATATGCTTTTATTATGGGGAGGAATGGGGATCTTTGAAGCCATACAGAAAGAAGTGTAAACATACCTT
CATTTTTAAACTGTTTTCATTAATTATTTTAAAGCTTTAAAGGATTTTTGTTATTGTTGATTTTTTTTTT
GTTTTTACCATATTTTCATCAAAGCAACATTAAAGGGATACATGAAAATAAAAATGTCAGTGCTTAGTAT
CTGATCCTAAGGACAAAATTGTCATTCCCATCCTATTTGCCAAAGTGTGACTACAGTTTGAAAGTTCTTT
ACCTTTAAAAGAAATACCATCCCTTATCTAAATATCATTTAACCCCATTTCTTTCTTTGCAGATACAATC
CTTATTTAAAAAGGAGAAGAGGAGCTCTCGAGCCAACCACTGAGGATCTGTACTTTCAGAGCGATAACGA
TGGATCCGAAATCGGTACTGGCTTTCCATTCGACCCCCATTATGTGGAAGTCCTGGGCGAGCGCATGCAC
TACGTCGATGTTGGTCCGCGCGATGGCACCCCTGTGCTGTTCCTGCACGGTAACCCGACCTCCTCCTACG
TGTGGCGCAACATCATCCCGCATGTTGCACCGACCCATCGCTGCATTGCTCCAGACCTGATCGGTATGGG
CAAATCCGACAAACCAGACCTGGGTTATTTCTTCGACGACCACGTCCGCTTCATGGATGCCTTCATCGAA
GCCCTGGGTCTGGAAGAGGTCGTCCTGGTCATTCACGACTGGGGCTCCGCTCTGGGTTTCCACTGGGCCA
AGCGCAATCCAGAGCGCGTCAAAGGTATTGCATTTATGGAGTTCATCCGCCCTATCCCGACCTGGGACGA
ATGGCCAGAATTTGCCCGCGAGACCTTCCAGGCCTTCCGCACCACCGACGTCGGCCGCAAGCTGATCATC
GATCAGAACGTTTTTATCGAGGGTACGCTGCCGATGGGTGTCGTCCGCCCGCTGACTGAAGTCGAGATGG
ACCATTACCGCGAGCCGTTCCTGAATCCTGTTGACCGCGAGCCACTGTGGCGCTTCCCAAACGAGCTGCC
AATCGCCGGTGAGCCAGCGAACATCGTCGCGCTGGTCGAAGAATACATGGACTGGCTGCACCAGTCCCCT
GTCCCGAAGCTGCTGTTCTGGGGCACCCCAGGCGTTCTGATCCCACCGGCCGAAGCCGCTCGCCTGGCCA
AAAGCCTGCCTAACTGCAAGGCTGTGGACATCGGCCCGGGTCTGAATCTGCTGCAAGAAGACAACCCGGA
CCTGATCGGCAGCGAGATCGCGCGCTGGCTGTCTACTCTGGAGATTTCCGGTGACTACAAAGACCATGAC
GGTGATTATAAAGATCATGATATCGATTACAAGGATGACGATGACAAGTAACTGAGGATTTTAAAAAGAA
GCCATGGAAAAACTTCCTAGTAAGCATCTACTTCAGGCCAACAAGGTTATATGAATATATAGTGTATAGA
AGCGATTTAAGTTACAATGTTTTATGGCCTAAATTTATTAAATAAAATGCACAAAACTTTGATTCTTTTG
TATGTAACAATTGTTTGTTCTGTTTTCAGGCTTTGTCATTGCATCTTTTTTTCATTTTTAAATGTGTTTT
GTTTATTAAATAGTTAATATAGTCACAGTTCAAAATTCTAAATGTACGTAAGGTAAAGACTAAAGTCACC
CTTCCACCATTGTCCTAGCTACTTGGTTCCCCTCAGAAAAAAATTCATGATACTCATTTCTTATGAATCT
TTCCAGGGATTTTTGAGTCCTATTCAAATTCCTATTTTTAAATAATTTCCTACACAAATGATAGCATAAC
ATATGCAGTGTTCTACACCTTGCTTTTTTACTTAGTAGATTAAAAATTATAGGAATATCAATATAATGTT
TTTAATATTTTTTCTTTTCCATTATGCTGTAGTCTTACCTAAACTCTGGTGATCCAAACAAAATGGCTTC
AGTGGTGCAGATGTCACCTACATGTTATTCTAGTACTAGAAACTGAAGACCATGTGGAGACTTCATCAAA
CATGGGTTTAGTTTTCACCAGAATGGAAAGACCTGTACCCCTTTTTGGTGGTCTTACTGAGCTGGGTGGG
AACTTGTTTATTGCAGCTTATAATGGTTACAAATAAAGCAATAGCATCACAAATTTCACAAATAAAGCAT
TTTTTTCACTGCATTCTAGTTGTGGTTTGTCCAAACTCATCAATGTATCTTATCATGTCTGGATCTGATC
ACTGCTTGAGCCTAGGAGATCCGAACCAGATAAGTGAAATCTAGTTCCAAACTATTTTGTCATTTTTAAT
TTTCGTATTAGCTTACGACGCTACACCCAGTTCCCATCTATTTTGTCACTCTTCCCTAAATAATCCTTAA
AAACTCCATTTCCACCCCTCCCAGTTCCCAACTATTTTGTCCGCCCACAGCGGGGCATTTTTCTTCCTGT
TATGTTTTTAATCAAACATCCTGCCAACTCCATGTGACAAACCGTCATCTTCGGCTACTTTTTCTCTGTC
ACAGAATGAAAATTTTTCTGTCATCTCTTCGTTATTAATGTTTGTAATTGACTGAATATCAACGCTTATT
TGCAGCCTGAATGGCGAATGG
Features (pLannotate 1.2.2; 20 found; start..end, strand, type, name):
      2..456     +  rep_origin     f1 ori (sequence partly withheld): f1 bacteriophage origin of replication; arrow indicates direction of (+) strand synthesis
    482..586     +  promoter       AmpR promoter: bla
    587..1447    +  CDS            AmpR: β-lactamase; bla; confers resistance to ampicillin, carbenicillin, and related antibiotics
   1618..2206    +  rep_origin     ori: high-copy-number ColE1/pMB1/pBR322/pUC origin of replication
   2392..2443    -  misc_feature   bom (fragment): basis of mobility region from pBR322
   2511..2735    -  mobile_element Tn7R: mini-Tn7 element (right end of the Tn7 transposon) Tn7
   2802..3335    -  CDS            GmR: gentamycin acetyltransferase; aacC1; confers resistance to gentamycin
   3524..3552    -  promoter       Pc promoter: intI1 (promoter lies within the coding sequence); class 1 integron promoter
   3530..3889    -  CDS            YPR2_ECOLX (fragment): Protein predicted: Swiss-Prot protein existence level 4. From Escherichia coli.
   4060..4108    -  polyA_signal   HSV TK poly(A) signal: herpes simplex virus thymidine kinase polyadenylation signal (Cole and Stacy, 1985)
   4244..4353    -  promoter       p10 promoter: baculovirus promoter for expression in insect cells
   4377..4468    +  promoter       polyhedrin promoter: polh from Autographa californica; promoter for the baculovirus polyhedrin gene
   4621..4704    +  CDS            large T antigen (fragment): large T antigen from SV40 (simian virus 40)
   4736..4909    -  CDS            C9orf85 (fragment): CI085_HUMAN - Experimental evidence at protein level: Swiss-Prot protein existence level 1. From Homo sapiens (Human).
   5482..5502    +  CDS            TEV site: tobacco etch virus (TEV) protease recognition and cleavage site
   5518..6401    +  CDS            HaloTag® (fragment): modified bacterial dehalogenase that forms covalent bonds with chloroalkane derivatives
   6403..6468    +  CDS            3xFLAG: three tandem FLAG® epitope tags, followed by an enterokinase cleavage site
   7191..7325    +  polyA_signal   SV40 poly(A) signal: SV40 polyadenylation signal
   7354..7519    -  mobile_element Tn7L: mini-Tn7 element (left end of the Tn7 transposon) Tn7
   7682..7698    +  CDS            lacZα (fragment): LacZα fragment of β-galactosidase; lacZ fragment
