[The description below was written by a language model from this plasmid's Addgene catalogue record and pLannotate feature annotations shown in this document.]
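Description:
NBS1-Halo HRD is a homologous recombination donor plasmid for knocking a HaloTag into the C-terminus of the endogenous human NBS1 locus, so that the DNA damage response factor is expressed as a HaloTag fusion from its native promoter. It was assembled by Gibson cloning in a pFastBac Dual backbone, which here serves only as a bacterial carrier. The plasmid is propagated in E. coli through a high-copy ColE1/pUC-type origin with ampicillin selection (AmpR). The annotated sequence also retains the leftover baculovirus shuttle elements of the backbone: an f1 origin, the mini-Tn7 left and right ends, a gentamicin resistance gene, the p10 and polyhedrin insect-cell promoters, and the HSV TK and SV40 polyadenylation signals. None of these is relevant to its role as a repair template.

The insert has no promoter of its own, as expected for a donor that relies on in-frame integration. According to the record, it consists of the HaloTag followed by a LoxP-flanked puromycin resistance cassette, bounded by human NBS1 genomic sequences that act as homology arms. The feature table shows a TEV protease cleavage site immediately upstream of the HaloTag coding sequence and a 3xFLAG epitope directly after it, so the tag module appears to be TEV–Halo–3xFLAG. The automated annotation did not call the LoxP sites, the puromycin marker or the NBS1 arms. These presumably lie in the unannotated stretches on either side of the tag, and a short hit labelled C9orf85 in the upstream stretch is probably a spurious match.

The puromycin cassette would allow selection of edited cells, and the LoxP sites would permit its removal by Cre. The donor is presumably delivered alongside a site-specific nuclease, though the record does not name one. The resulting Halo-tagged NBS1 can be covalently labelled with chloroalkane ligands for imaging and biophysical analysis.
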