Addgene plasmid #207084: NBS1-Halo HRD
Purpose: Homologous recombination donor for insertion of a HaloTag at the C-terminus of the endogenous NBS1 locus.
Depositing lab: Jens Schmidt. Depositing organization: Michigan State University. Publication: Systematic analysis of the molecular and biophysical properties of key DNA damage response factors. Heyza JR, Mikhova M, Bahl A, Broadbent DG, Schmidt JC. Elife. 2023 Jun 21;12:e87086. doi: 10.7554/eLife.87086. PubMed 37341699.
Backbone
  Vector backbone: pFastBac dual
  Backbone size w/o insert (bp): 5000
  Vector type: Mammalian Expression
Growth in bacteria
  Bacterial resistance: Ampicillin, 100 μg/mL
  Growth temperature: 37°C
  Growth strain: DH5alpha
  Copy number: High Copy
Gene/Insert
  Gene/Insert name: HaloTag followed by a LoxP-PuroR cassette flanked by human NBS1 locus sequences
  Species: H. sapiens (human), Synthetic
  Promoter: None
  Tag / fusion protein: HaloTag (C terminal on insert)
  Cloning method: Gibson Cloning
  Sequencing primers: 5′ GCTTTAAAAAACCTCCCACACCTC; 3′ AAA CCA CAA CTA GAA TGC AGT GA
Terms and licenses: Academic/Nonprofit Terms; Industry Terms: Not Available to Industry
How to cite: NBS1-Halo HRD was a gift from Jens Schmidt (Addgene plasmid # 207084 ; http://n2t.net/addgene:207084 ; RRID:Addgene_207084)
